>Addgene plasmid #63763 | pDONR221 Nip7 | depositor full sequence | sequence record 111322 | new full plasmid sequence
CTTTCCTGCGTTATCCCCTGATTCTGTGGATAACCGTATTACCGCCTTTGAGTGAGCTGATACCGCTCGC
CGCAGCCGAACGACCGAGCGCAGCGAGTCAGTGAGCGAGGAAGCGGAAGAGCGCCCAATACGCAAACCGC
CTCTCCCCGCGCGTTGGCCGATTCATTAATGCAGCTGGCACGACAGGTTTCCCGACTGGAAAGCGGGCAG
TGAGCGCAACGCAATTAATACGCGTACCGCTAGCCAGGAAGAGTTTGTAGAAACGCAAAAAGGCCATCCG
TCAGGATGGCCTTCTGCTTAGTTTGATGCCTGGCAGTTTATGGCGGGCGTCCTGCCCGCCACCCTCCGGG
CCGTTGCTTCACAACGTTCAAATCCGCTCCCGGCGGATTTGTCCTACTCAGGAGAGCGTTCACCGACAAA
CAACAGATAAAACGAAAGGCCCAGTCTTCCGACTGAGCCTTTCGTTTTATTTGATGCCTGGCAGTTCCCT
ACTCTCGCGTTAACGCTAGCATGGATGTTTTCCCAGTCACGACGTTGTAAAACGACGGCCAGTCTTAAGC
TCGGGCCCCAAATAATGATTTTATTTTGACTGATAGTGACCTGTTCGTTGCAACAAATTGATGAGCAATG
CTTTTTTATAATGCCAACTTTGTACAAAAAAGCAGGCTACAAAATGAGACAGCTAACAGAAGAAGAGACC
AAGGTTGTTTTCGAAAAACTCGCCGGCTATATTGGTAGAAATATTTCTTTTTTAGTGGATAATAAAGAAC
TTCCTCATGTCTTCAGATTACAAAAGGATAGAGTATATTACGTACCCGATCATGTTGCAAAATTGGCTAC
TAGTGTAGCAAGACCTAACTTGATGTCTCTGGGTATTTGTTTAGGTAAATTCACGAAAACTGGAAAATTC
AGGTTACATATTACTTCTTTGACAGTATTGGCTAAGCATGCCAAATATAAGATATGGATTAAACCTAATG
GGGAGATGCCATTCTTATACGGTAATCATGTGTTAAAGGCACATGTGGGTAAAATGTCTGATGATATACC
AGAACACGCCGGTGTTATTGTGTTTGCAATGAATGATGTGCCATTAGGGTTCGGTGTCAGTGCGAAAAGT
ACTTCTGAGTCAAGAAACATGCAACCCACTGGTATAGTTGCTTTCAGACAAGCAGATATTGGTGAGTATT
TGAGAGATGAAGACACCTTGTTTACTAACCCAGCTTTCTTGTACAAAGTTGGCATTATAAGAAAGCATTG
CTTATCAATTTGTTGCAACGAACAGGTCACTATCAGTCAAAATAAAATCATTATTTGCCATCCAGCTGAT
ATCCCCTATAGTGAGTCGTATTACATGGTCATAGCTGTTTCCTGGCAGCTCTGGCCCGTGTCTCAAAATC
TCTGATGTTACATTGCACAAGATAAAATAATATCATCATGAACAATAAAACTGTCTGCTTACATAAACAG
TAATACAAGGGGTGTTATGAGCCATATTCAACGGGAAACGTCGAGGCCGCGATTAAATTCCAACATGGAT
GCTGATTTATATGGGTATAAATGGGCTCGCGATAATGTCGGGCAATCAGGTGCGACAATCTATCGCTTGT
ATGGGAAGCCCGATGCGCCAGAGTTGTTTCTGAAACATGGCAAAGGTAGCGTTGCCAATGATGTTACAGA
TGAGATGGTCAGACTAAACTGGCTGACGGAATTTATGCCTCTTCCGACCATCAAGCATTTTATCCGTACT
CCTGATGATGCATGGTTACTCACCACTGCGATCCCCGGAAAAACAGCATTCCAGGTATTAGAAGAATATC
CTGATTCAGGTGAAAATATTGTTGATGCGCTGGCAGTGTTCCTGCGCCGGTTGCATTCGATTCCTGTTTG
TAATTGTCCTTTTAACAGCGATCGCGTATTTCGTCTCGCTCAGGCGCAATCACGAATGAATAACGGTTTG
GTTGATGCGAGTGATTTTGATGACGAGCGTAATGGCTGGCCTGTTGAACAAGTCTGGAAAGAAATGCATA
AACTTTTGCCATTCTCACCGGATTCAGTCGTCACTCATGGTGATTTCTCACTTGATAACCTTATTTTTGA
CGAGGGGAAATTAATAGGTTGTATTGATGTTGGACGAGTCGGAATCGCAGACCGATACCAGGATCTTGCC
ATCCTATGGAACTGCCTCGGTGAGTTTTCTCCTTCATTACAGAAACGGCTTTTTCAAAAATATGGTATTG
ATAATCCTGATATGAATAAATTGCAGTTTCATTTGATGCTCGATGAGTTTTTCTAATCAGAATTGGTTAA
TTGGTTGTAACACTGGCAGAGCATTACGCTGACTTGACGGGACGGCGCAAGCTCATGACCAAAATCCCTT
AACGTGAGTTACGCGTCGTTCCACTGAGCGTCAGACCCCGTAGAAAAGATCAAAGGATCTTCTTGAGATC
CTTTTTTTCTGCGCGTAATCTGCTGCTTGCAAACAAAAAAACCACCGCTACCAGCGGTGGTTTGTTTGCC
GGATCAAGAGCTACCAACTCTTTTTCCGAAGGTAACTGGCTTCAGCAGAGCGCAGATACCAAATACTGTT
CTTCTAGTGTAGCCGTAGTTAGGCCACCACTTCAAGAACTCTGTAGCACCGCCTACATACCTCGCTCTGC
TAATCCTGTTACCAGTGGCTGCTGCCAGTGGCGATAAGTCGTGTCTTACCGGGTTGGACTCAAGACGATA
GTTACCGGATAAGGCGCAGCGGTCGGGCTGAACGGGGGGTTCGTGCACACAGCCCAGCTTGGAGCGAACG
ACCTACACCGAACTGAGATACCTACAGCGTGAGCTATGAGAAAGCGCCACGCTTCCCGAAGGGAGAAAGG
CGGACAGGTATCCGGTAAGCGGCAGGGTCGGAACAGGAGAGCGCACGAGGGAGCTTCCAGGGGGAAACGC
CTGGTATCTTTATAGTCCTGTCGGGTTTCGCCACCTCTGACTTGAGCGTCGATTTTTGTGATGCTCGTCA
GGGGGGCGGAGCCTATGGAAAAACGCCAGCAACGCGGCCTTTTTACGGTTCCTGGCCTTTTGCTGGCCTT
TTGCTCACATGTT
Features (pLannotate 1.2.2; 10 found; start..end, strand, type, name):
    121..213     +  CDS            lacI (fragment): lac repressor; lacI; The lac repressor binds to the lac operator to inhibit transcription in E. coli. This inhibition can be relieved by adding lactose or isopropyl-β-D-thiogalactopyranoside (IPTG).
    268..295     -  terminator     rrnB T2 terminator: transcription terminator T2 from the E. coli rrnB gene
    427..470     +  terminator     rrnB T1 terminator: Escherichia coli rrnB; transcription terminator T1 from the E. coli rrnB gene
    517..553     -  CDS            lacZα (fragment): LacZα fragment of β-galactosidase; lacZ fragment
    569..668     +  protein_bind   attL1: mutant version of attL; recombination site for the Gateway® LR reaction LR Clonase™
    674..1216    +  CDS            NIP7: NIP7_YEAST - Experimental evidence at protein level: Swiss-Prot protein existence level 1. Required for proper 27S pre-rRNA processing and 60S ribosome subunit assembly. From Saccharomyces cerevisiae (strain ATCC 204508 / S288c) (Baker's yeast).
   1218..1317    -  protein_bind   attL2: mutant version of attL; recombination site for the Gateway® LR reaction LR Clonase™
   1335..1353    -  promoter       T7 promoter: promoter for bacteriophage T7 RNA polymerase
   1487..2296    +  CDS            KanR: aminoglycoside phosphotransferase; aph(3')-Ia; confers resistance to kanamycin in bacteria or G418 (Geneticin®) in eukaryotes
   2443..3031    +  rep_origin     ori: high-copy-number ColE1/pMB1/pBR322/pUC origin of replication
