[The description below was written by a language model from this plasmid's Addgene catalogue record and pLannotate feature annotations shown in this document.]
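Description:
pDONR221 Nip7 is a Gateway entry clone carrying the Saccharomyces cerevisiae NIP7 open reading frame (systematic name YPL211W) in the commercial pDONR221 donor vector backbone. It is a small bacterial plasmid of about 3.1 kb, maintained in E. coli through a high-copy ColE1/pUC-type origin of replication and selected with kanamycin via an aminoglycoside phosphotransferase (KanR) gene. The finished plasmid is smaller than the empty 4.8 kb backbone. This is expected for a Gateway BP reaction product, in which the donor vector's counterselection cassette is exchanged for the much shorter 543 bp insert.

The NIP7 coding sequence sits between attL1 and attL2, the recombination sites that define an entry clone and allow directional, in-frame transfer of the ORF into attR-containing destination vectors using LR Clonase. The encoded protein is annotated as being required for proper 27S pre-rRNA processing and assembly of the 60S ribosomal subunit. The rrnB T1 and T2 transcription terminators lie upstream of the cassette and insulate the insert from read-through transcription from the backbone. A T7 promoter lies just beyond attL2, oriented back toward the insert. Short lacI and lacZα fragments are backbone remnants rather than functional genes. No yeast promoter, epitope tag or yeast replication or selection element is annotated, so the plasmid is not itself an expression construct. It serves as a sequence-verifiable source clone, with M13 primer sites flanking the cassette, for shuttling NIP7 into destination vectors. The associated work mapped protein interactions within the large-subunit processome, although the record does not specify which destination vectors were used.
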