Addgene plasmid #63763: pDONR221 Nip7
Purpose: yeast ORF Nip7 in the Gateway entry vector pDONR221
Depositing lab: Susan Baserga. Depositing organization: Yale University. Publication: A protein interaction map of the LSU processome. McCann KL, Charette JM, Vincent NG, Baserga SJ. Genes Dev. 2015 Apr 15;29(8):862-75. doi: 10.1101/gad.256370.114. Epub 2015 Apr 15. PubMed 25877921.
Backbone
  Vector backbone: pDONR221
  Backbone manufacturer: Invitrogen
  Backbone size w/o insert (bp): 4762
  Total vector size (bp): 3078
  Vector type: Gateway Donor vector
Growth in bacteria
  Bacterial resistance: Kanamycin, 50 μg/mL
  Growth temperature: 37°C
  Growth strain: DH5alpha
  Copy number: Unknown
Gene/Insert
  Gene/Insert name: Nip7 (alt name: YPL211W)
  Species: S. cerevisiae (budding yeast)
  Insert size (bp): 543
  Cloning method: Gateway Cloning
  Sequencing primers: 5′ M13F; 3′ M13R
Terms and licenses: Academic/Nonprofit Terms; Industry Terms: Not Available to Industry
How to cite: pDONR221 Nip7 was a gift from Susan Baserga (Addgene plasmid # 63763 ; http://n2t.net/addgene:63763 ; RRID:Addgene_63763)
