>Addgene plasmid #63763 | pDONR221 Nip7 | addgene partial sequence | sequence record 111317 | M13pUC-Fwd 5'-CCCAGTCACGACGTTGTAAAACG-3'
CCAATATGATTTTATTTTGACTGATAGTGACCTGTTCGTTGCAACAAATTGATGAGCAATGCTTTTTTAT
AATGCCAACTTTGTACAAAAAAGCAGGCTACAAAATGAGACAGCTAACAGAAGAAGAGACCAAGGTTGTT
TTCGAAAAACTCGCCGGCTATATTGGTAGAAATATTTCTTTTTTAGTGGATAATAAAGAACTTCCTCATG
TCTTCAGATTACAAAAGGATAGAGTATATTACGTACCCGATCATGTTGCAAAATTGGCTACTAGTGTAGC
AAGACCTAACTTGATGTCTCTGGGTATTTGTTTAGGTAAATTCACGAAAACTGGAAAATTCAGGTTACAT
ATTACTTCTTTGACAGTATTGGCTAAGCATGCCAAATATAAGATATGGATTAAACCTAATGGGGAGATGC
CATTCTTATACGGTAATCATGTGTTAAAGGCACATGTGGGTAAAATGTCTGATGATATACCAGAACACGC
CGGTGTTATTGTGTTTGCAATGAATGATGTGCCATTAGGGTTCGGTGTCAGTGCGAAAAGTACTTCTGAG
TCAAGAAACATGCAACCCACTGGTATAGTTGCTTTCAGACAAGCAGATATTGGTGAGTATTTGAGAGATG
AAGACACCTTGTTTACTAACCCAGCTTTCTTGTACAAAGTTGGCATTATAAGAAAGCATTGCTTATCAAT
TTGTTGCAACGAACAGGTCACTATCAGTCAAAATAAAATCATTATTTGCCATCCAGCTGATATCCCCTAT
AGTGAGTCGTATTACATGGTCATAGCTGTTTCCTGGCAGCTCTGGCCCGTGTCTCAAAATCTCTGATGTT
ACATTGCACAAGATAAAATAATATCATCATGAACAATAAAACTGTCTGCTTACATAAACAGTAATACAAG
GGGTGTTATGAGCC
