>Addgene plasmid #63763 | pDONR221 Nip7 | addgene partial sequence | sequence record 152139 | M13-Rev 5'-CAGGAAACAGCTATGACC-3'
TGGATGGCAAATAATGATTTTATTTTGACTGATAGTGACCTGTTCGTTGCAACAAATTGATAAGCAATGC
TTTCTTATAATGCCAACTTTGTACAAGAAAGCTGGGTTAGTAAACAAGGTGTCTTCATCTCTCAAATACT
CACCAATATCTGCTTGTCTGAAAGCAACTATACCAGTGGGTTGCATGTTTCTTGACTCAGAAGTACTTTT
CGCACTGACACCGAACCCTAATGGCACATCATTCATTGCAAACACAATAACACCGGCGTGTTCTGGTATA
TCATCAGACATTTTACCCACATGTGCCTTTAACACATGATTACCGTATAAGAATGGCATCTCCCCATTAG
GTTTAATCCATATCTTATATTTGGCATGCTTAGCCAATACTGTCAAAGAAGTAATATGTAACCTGAATTT
TCCAGTTTTCGTGAATTTACCTAAACAAATACCCAGAGACATCAAGTTAGGTCTTGCTACACTAGTAGCC
AATTTTGCAACATGATCGGGTACGTAATATACTCTATCCTTTTGTAATCTGAAGACATGAGGAAGTTCTT
TATTATCCACTAAAAAAGAAATATTTCTACCAATATAGCCGGCGAGTTTTTCGAAAACAACCTTGGTCTC
TTCTTCTGTTAGCTGTCTCATTTTGTAGCCTGCTTTTTTGTACAAAGTTGGCATTATAAAAAAGCATTGC
TCATCAATTTGTTGCAACGAACAGGTCACTATCAGTCAAAATAAAATCATTATTTGGGGCCCGAGCTTAA
GACTGGCCGTCGTTTTACAACGTCGTGACTGGGAAAACATCC
